>Addgene plasmid #24899 | pGFP-Rab8A[T22N] | addgene full sequence | sequence record 140187 | Addgene NGS result
GACATTGATTATTGACTAGTTATTAATAGTAATCAATTACGGGGTCATTAGTTCATAGCCCATATATGGA
GTTCCGCGTTACATAACTTACGGTAAATGGCCCGCCTGGCTGACCGCCCAACGACCCCCGCCCATTGACG
TCAATAATGACGTATGTTCCCATAGTAACGCCAATAGGGACTTTCCATTGACGTCAATGGGTGGAGTATT
TACGGTAAACTGCCCACTTGGCAGTACATCAAGTGTATCATATGCCAAGTACGCCCCCTATTGACGTCAA
TGACGGTAAATGGCCCGCCTGGCATTATGCCCAGTACATGACCTTATGGGACTTTCCTACTTGGCAGTAC
ATCTACGTATTAGTCATCGCTATTACCATGGTGATGCGGTTTTGGCAGTACATCAATGGGCGTGGATAGC
GGTTTGACTCACGGGGATTTCCAAGTCTCCACCCCATTGACGTCAATGGGAGTTTGTTTTGGCACCAAAA
TCAACGGGACTTTCCAAAATGTCGTAACAACTCCGCCCCATTGACGCAAATGGGCGGTAGGCGTGTACGG
TGGGAGGTCTATATAAGCAGAGCTCTCTGGCTAACTAGAGAACCCACTGCTTACTGGCTTATCGAAATTA
ATACGACTCACTATAGGGAGACCCAAGCTGGCTAGACACCATGGCCAGCAAAGGAGAAGAACTTTTCACT
GGAGTTGTCCCAATTCTTGTTGAATTAGATGGTGATGTTAATGGGCACAAATTTTCTGTCAGTGGAGAGG
GTGAAGGTGATGCTACATACGGAAAGCTTACCCTTAAATTTATTTGCACTACTGGAAAACTACCTGTTCC
ATGGCCAACACTTGTCACTACTTTCTCTTATGGTGTTCAATGCTTTTCCCGTTATCCGGATCATATGAAA
CGGCATGACTTTTTCAAGAGTGCCATGCCCGAAGGTTATGTACAGGAACGCACTATATCTTTCAAAGATG
ACGGGAACTACAAGACGCGTGCTGAAGTCAAGTTTGAAGGTGATACCCTTGTTAATCGTATCGAGTTAAA
AGGTATTGATTTTAAAGAAGATGGAAACATTCTCGGACACAAACTCGAGTACAACTATAACTCACACAAT
GTATACATCACGGCAGACAAACAAAAGAATGGAATCAAAGCTAACTTCAAAATTCGCCACAACATTGAAG
ATGGATCCGTTCAACTAGCAGACCATTATCAACAAAATACTCCAATTGGCGATGGCCCTGTCCTTTTACC
AGACAACCATTACCTGTCGACACAATCTGCCCTTTCGAAAGATCCCAACGAAAAGCGTGACCACATGGTC
CTTCTTGAGTTTGTAACTGCTGCTGGGATTACACATGGCATGGATGAGCTCTACAAAAGCGGTTCCGGAC
CGGATCAAACAAGTTTGTACAAAAAAGCAGGCACCATGGCGAAGACCTACGATTACCTGTTCAAGCTGCT
GCTGATCGGGGACTCGGGGGTGGGGAAGAACTGTGTCCTGTTCCGCTTCTCCGAGGACGCCTTCAACTCC
ACTTTTATCTCCACCATAGGAATTGACTTTAAAATTAGGACCATAGAGCTCGATGGCAAGAGAATTAAAC
TGCAGATATGGGACACAGCCGGTCAGGAACGGTTTCGGACGATCACAACGGCCTACTACAGGGGTGCAAT
GGGCATCATGCTGGTCTACGACATCACCAACGAGAAGTCCTTCGACAACATCCGGAACTGGATTCGCAAC
ATTGAGGAGCACGCCTCTGCAGACGTCGAAAAGATGATACTCGGGAACAAGTGTGATGTGAATGACAAGA
GACAAGTTTCCAAGGAACGGGGAGAAAAGCTGGCCCTCGACTATGGAATCAAGTTCATGGAGACCAGCGC
GAAGGCCAACATCAATGTGGAAAATGCATTTTTCACTCTCGCCAGAGATATCAAAGCAAAAATGGACAAA
AAATTGGAAGGCAACAGCCCCCAGGGGAGCAACCAGGGAGTCAAAATCACACCGGACCAGCAGAAGAGGA
GCAGCTTTTTCCGATGTGTTCTTCTGTAGAACCCAGCTTTCTTGTACAAAGTGGTGATAATTAATTAAGA
TAAACCCGCTGATCAGCCTCGACTGTGCCTTCTAGTTGCCAGCCATCTGTTGTTTGCCCCTCCCCCGTGC
CTTCCTTGACCCTGGAAGGTGCCACTCCCACTGTCCTTTCCTAATAAAATGAGGAAATTGCATCGCATTG
TCTGAGTAGGTGTCATTCTATTCTGGGGGGTGGGGTGGGGCAGGACAGCAAGGGGGAGGATTGGGAAGAC
AATAGCAGGCATGCTGGGGATGCGGTGGGCTCTATGGCTTCTGAGGCGGAAAGAACCAGCTGGGGCTCTA
GGGGGTATCCCC
[124 nt withheld, positions 2393-2516]
C
[91 nt withheld, positions 2518-2608]
A
[49 nt withheld, positions 2610-2658]
CCTTTGACGTTGGAGTCCACGTTCTTT
[37 nt withheld, positions 2686-2722]
ACCCTATCTCGGTCTATTCTTTTGATTTATAAGGGATTTTGCCGATTTCGGCCTATTGGTTAAAAAATGA
GCTGATTTAACAAAAATTTAACGCGAATTAATTCTGTGGAATGTGTGTCAGTTAGGGTGTGGAAAGTCCC
CAGGCTCCCCAGCAGGCAGAAGTATGCAAAGCATGCATCTCAATTAGTCAGCAACCAGGTGTGGAAAGTC
CCCAGGCTCCCCAGCAGGCAGAAGTATGCAAAGCATGCATCTCAATTAGTCAGCAACCATAGTCCCGCCC
CTAACTCCGCCCATCCCGCCCCTAACTCCGCCCAGTTCCGCCCATTCTCCGCCCCATGGCTGACTAATTT
TTTTTATTTATGCAGAGGCCGAGGCCGCCTCTGCCTCTGAGCTATTCCAGAAGTAGTGAGGAGGCTTTTT
TGGAGGCCTAGGCTTTTGCAAAAAGCTCCCGGGAGCTTGTATATCCATTTTCGGATCTGATCAAGAGACA
GGATGAGGATCGTTTCGCATGATTGAACAAGATGGATTGCACGCAGGTTCTCCGGCCGCTTGGGTGGAGA
GGCTATTCGGCTATGACTGGGCACAACAGACAATCGGCTGCTCTGATGCCGCCGTGTTCCGGCTGTCAGC
GCAGGGGCGCCCGGTTCTTTTTGTCAAGACCGACCTGTCCGGTGCCCTGAATGAACTGCAGGACGAGGCA
GCGCGGCTATCGTGGCTGGCCACGACGGGCGTTCCTTGCGCAGCTGTGCTCGACGTTGTCACTGAAGCGG
GAAGGGACTGGCTGCTATTGGGCGAAGTGCCGGGGCAGGATCTCCTGTCATCTCACCTTGCTCCTGCCGA
GAAAGTATCCATCATGGCTGATGCAATGCGGCGGCTGCATACGCTTGATCCGGCTACCTGCCCATTCGAC
CACCAAGCGAAACATCGCATCGAGCGAGCACGTACTCGGATGGAAGCCGGTCTTGTCGATCAGGATGATC
TGGACGAAGAGCATCAGGGGCTCGCGCCAGCCGAACTGTTCGCCAGGCTCAAGGCGCGCATGCCCGACGG
CGAGGATCTCGTCGTGACCCATGGCGATGCCTGCTTGCCGAATATCATGGTGGAAAATGGCCGCTTTTCT
GGATTCATCGACTGTGGCCGGCTGGGTGTGGCGGACCGCTATCAGGACATAGCGTTGGCTACCCGTGATA
TTGCTGAAGAGCTTGGCGGCGAATGGGCTGACCGCTTCCTCGTGCTTTACGGTATCGCCGCTCCCGATTC
GCAGCGCATCGCCTTCTATCGCCTTCTTGACGAGTTCTTCTGAGCGGGACTCTGGGGTTCGAAATGACCG
ACCAAGCGACGCCCAACCTGCCATCACGAGATTTCGATTCCACCGCCGCCTTCTATGAAAGGTTGGGCTT
CGGAATCGTTTTCCGGGACGCCGGCTGGATGATCCTCCAGCGCGGGGATCTCATGCTGGAGTTCTTCGCC
CACCCCAACTTGTTTATTGCAGCTTATAATGGTTACAAATAAAGCAATAGCATCACAAATTTCACAAATA
AAGCATTTTTTTCACTGCATTCTAGTTGTGGTTTGTCCAAACTCATCAATGTATCTTATCATGTCTGTAT
ACCGTCGACCTCTAGCTAGAGCTTGGCGTAATCATGGTCATAGCTGTTTCCTGTGTGAAATTGTTATCCG
CTCACAATTCCACACAACATACGAGCCGGAAGCATAAAGTGTAAAGCCTGGGGTGCCTAATGAGTGAGCT
AACTCACATTAATTGCGTTGCGCTCACTGCCCGCTTTCCAGTCGGGAAACCTGTCGTGCCAGCTGCATTA
ATGAATCGGCCAACGCGCGGGGAGAGGCGGTTTGCGTATTGGGCGCTCTTCCGCTTCCTCGCTCACTGAC
TCGCTGCGCTCGGTCGTTCGGCTGCGGCGAGCGGTATCAGCTCACTCAAAGGCGGTAATACGGTTATCCA
CAGAATCAGGGGATAACGCAGGAAAGAACATGTGAGCAAAAGGCCAGCAAAAGGCCAGGAACCGTAAAAA
GGCCGCGTTGCTGGCGTTTTTCCATAGGCTCCGCCCCCCTGACGAGCATCACAAAAATCGACGCTCAAGT
CAGAGGTGGCGAAACCCGACAGGACTATAAAGATACCAGGCGTTTCCCCCTGGAAGCTCCCTCGTGCGCT
CTCCTGTTCCGACCCTGCCGCTTACCGGATACCTGTCCGCCTTTCTCCCTTCGGGAAGCGTGGCGCTTTC
TCATAGCTCACGCTGTAGGTATCTCAGTTCGGTGTAGGTCGTTCGCTCCAAGCTGGGCTGTGTGCACGAA
CCCCCCGTTCAGCCCGACCGCTGCGCCTTATCCGGTAACTATCGTCTTGAGTCCAACCCGGTAAGACACG
ACTTATCGCCACTGGCAGCAGCCACTGGTAACAGGATTAGCAGAGCGAGGTATGTAGGCGGTGCTACAGA
GTTCTTGAAGTGGTGGCCTAACTACGGCTACACTAGAAGAACAGTATTTGGTATCTGCGCTCTGCTGAAG
CCAGTTACCTTCGGAAAAAGAGTTGGTAGCTCTTGATCCGGCAAACAAACCACCGCTGGTAGCGGTGGTT
TTTTTGTTTGCAAGCAGCAGATTACGCGCAGAAAAAAAGGATCTCAAGAAGATCCTTTGATCTTTTCTAC
GGGGTCTGACGCTCAGTGGAACGAAAACTCACGTTAAGGGATTTTGGTCATGAGATTATCAAAAAGGATC
TTCACCTAGATCCTTTTAAATTAAAAATGAAGTTTTAAATCAATCTAAAGTATATATGAGTAAACTTGGT
CTGACAGTTACCAATGCTTAATCAGTGAGGCACCTATCTCAGCGATCTGTCTATTTCGTTCATCCATAGT
TGCCTGACTCCCCGTCGTGTAGATAACTACGATACGGGAGGGCTTACCATCTGGCCCCAGTGCTGCAATG
ATACCGCGAGACCCACGCTCACCGGCTCCAGATTTATCAGCAATAAACCAGCCAGCCGGAAGGGCCGAGC
GCAGAAGTGGTCCTGCAACTTTATCCGCCTCCATCCAGTCTATTAATTGTTGCCGGGAAGCTAGAGTAAG
TAGTTCGCCAGTTAATAGTTTGCGCAACGTTGTTGCCATTGCTACAGGCATCGTGGTGTCACGCTCGTCG
TTTGGTATGGCTTCATTCAGCTCCGGTTCCCAACGATCAAGGCGAGTTACATGATCCCCCATGTTGTGCA
AAAAAGCGGTTAGCTCCTTCGGTCCTCCGATCGTTGTCAGAAGTAAGTTGGCCGCAGTGTTATCACTCAT
GGTTATGGCAGCACTGCATAATTCTCTTACTGTCATGCCATCCGTAAGATGCTTTTCTGTGACTGGTGAG
TACTCAACCAAGTCATTCTGAGAATAGTGTATGCGGCGACCGAGTTGCTCTTGCCCGGCGTCAATACGGG
ATAATACCGCGCCACATAGCAGAACTTTAAAAGTGCTCATCATTGGAAAACGTTCTTCGGGGCGAAAACT
CTCAAGGATCTTACCGCTGTTGAGATCCAGTTCGATGTAACCCACTCGTGCACCCAACTGATCTTCAGCA
TCTTTTACTTTCACCAGCGTTTCTGGGTGAGCAAAAACAGGAAGGCAAAATGCCGCAAAAAAGGGAATAA
GGGCGACACGGAAATGTTGAATACTCATACTCTTCCTTTTTCAATATTATTGAAGCATTTATCAGGGTTA
TTGTCTCATGAGCGGATACATATTTGAATGTATTTAGAAAAATAAACAAATAGGGGTTCCGCGCACATTT
CCCCGAAAAGTGCCACCTGACGTCGACGGATCGGGAGATCTCCCGATCCCCTATGGTGCACTCTCAGTAC
AATCTGCTCTGATGCCGCATAGTTAAGCCAGTATCTGCTCCCTGCTTGTGTGTTGGAGGTCGCTGAGTAG
TGCGCGAGCAAAATTTAAGCTACAACAAGGCAAGGCTTGACCGACAATTGCATGAAGAATCTGCTTAGGG
TTAGGCGTTTTGCGCTGCTTCGCGATGTACGGGCCAGATATACGCGTT
Features (pLannotate 1.2.2; 23 found; start..end, strand, type, name):
      1..380     +  enhancer       CMV enhancer: human cytomegalovirus immediate early enhancer
    381..584     +  promoter       CMV promoter: human cytomegalovirus (CMV) immediate early promoter
    580..613     +  LTR            5' LTR (truncated) (fragment): truncated 5' long terminal repeat (LTR) from HIV-1
    629..647     +  promoter       T7 promoter: promoter for bacteriophage T7 RNA polymerase
    671..1387    +  CDS            Cycle 3 GFP: Cycle 3 GFP (Crameri et al., 1996) mammalian codon-optimized
   1410..1430    +  protein_bind   attB1: mutant version of attB; core recombination site for the Gateway® BP reaction BP Clonase™
   1436..2056    +  CDS            RAB8A: RAB8A_CANLF - Also known as MEL, RAB8. Experimental evidence at protein level: Swiss-Prot protein existence level 1. The small GTPases Rab are key regulators of intracellular membrane trafficking, from the formation of transport vesicles to their fusion with membranes. Rabs cycle between an inactive GDP-bound form and an active GTP-bound form that is able to recruit to membranes different sets of downstream effectors directly responsible for vesicle formation, movement, tethering and fusion. That Rab is involved in polarized vesicular trafficking and neurotransmitter release. Together with RAB
   2061..2085    -  protein_bind   attB2: mutant version of attB; recombination site for the Gateway® BP reaction BP Clonase™
   2123..2347    +  polyA_signal   bGH poly(A) signal: bovine growth hormone polyadenylation signal
   2351..2372    +  promoter       SV40 promoter (fragment): SV40 enhancer and early promoter
   2393..2821    +  rep_origin     f1 ori (sequence partly withheld): f1 bacteriophage origin of replication; arrow indicates direction of (+) strand synthesis
   2835..3164    +  promoter       SV40 promoter: SV40 enhancer and early promoter
   3231..4022    +  CDS            neo: KKA2_KLEPN - Also known as kan, nptII. Experimental evidence at protein level: Swiss-Prot protein existence level 1. Resistance to kanamycin, neomycin, paromomycin, ribostamycin, butirosin and gentamicin B. From Klebsiella pneumoniae.
   4046..4204    +  CDS            ble (fragment): BLE_KLEPN - Experimental evidence at protein level: Swiss-Prot protein existence level 1. Binding protein with a strong affinity to the bleomycin family of antibiotics. Binds to CL990; an antimitotic-antibiotic compound. From Klebsiella pneumoniae.
   4199..4320    +  polyA_signal   SV40 poly(A) signal: SV40 polyadenylation signal
   4393..4409    -  protein_bind   lac operator: The lac repressor binds to the lac operator to inhibit transcription in E. coli. This inhibition can be relieved by adding lactose or isopropyl-β-D-thiogalactopyranoside (IPTG). lac repressor encoded by lacI
   4417..4447    -  promoter       lac promoter: promoter for the E. coli lac operon
   4462..4483    -  protein_bind   CAP binding site: CAP binding activates transcription in the presence of cAMP. E. coli catabolite activator protein
   4496..4588    -  CDS            lacI (fragment): lac repressor; lacI; The lac repressor binds to the lac operator to inhibit transcription in E. coli. This inhibition can be relieved by adding lactose or isopropyl-β-D-thiogalactopyranoside (IPTG).
   4771..5359    -  rep_origin     ori: high-copy-number ColE1/pMB1/pBR322/pUC origin of replication
   5530..6390    -  CDS            AmpR: β-lactamase; bla; confers resistance to ampicillin, carbenicillin, and related antibiotics
   6391..6495    -  promoter       AmpR promoter: bla
   6554..6606    -  misc_feature   bom (fragment): basis of mobility region from pBR322
