[The description below was written by a language model from this plasmid's Addgene catalogue record and pLannotate feature annotations shown in this document.]
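Description:
pGFP-Rab8A[T22N] is a mammalian expression plasmid built on the Gateway destination vector pDEST53, carrying human Rab8A with a threonine-to-asparagine substitution at residue 22. The sequenced record is about 6.8 kb. It is propagated in E. coli as a high-copy plasmid through a ColE1/pUC-type origin and selected with ampicillin via the β-lactamase gene. An f1 origin is also present. For selection in mammalian cells, the backbone carries a neomycin phosphotransferase gene driven by the SV40 early promoter and terminated by an SV40 polyadenylation signal.

The expression cassette uses the human cytomegalovirus immediate-early enhancer and promoter, followed by a T7 promoter, to drive a fusion protein in which backbone-encoded Cycle 3 GFP sits at the N terminus of Rab8A. The roughly 620 bp Rab8A coding sequence was introduced by Gateway recombination and is flanked by attB1 and attB2 sites, so a short attB1-encoded linker joins GFP to the GTPase. Transcripts end at the bovine growth hormone polyadenylation signal. The annotation tool matched the insert to a canine RAB8A reference entry, but the catalogue lists the species as human. The short HIV-1 LTR, ble, lacI and bom fragments in the table are probably partial homology hits or backbone remnants rather than functional elements.

Rab GTPases cycle between inactive GDP-bound and active GTP-bound states. A T22N change at this position in the nucleotide-binding motif is generally used to favour the GDP-bound, dominant-negative form, although the record itself gives only the substitution. The associated publication concerns cooperation between BBS proteins and Rab8 in ciliary membrane biogenesis. This fits use of the construct to visualise inactive Rab8A in transfected cells and to test how blocking Rab8 function affects membrane trafficking to the cilium.
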