Addgene plasmid #24899: pGFP-Rab8A[T22N]
Depositing lab: Maxence Nachury. Depositing organization: Stanford University. Publication: A core complex of BBS proteins cooperates with the GTPase Rab8 to promote ciliary membrane biogenesis. Nachury MV, Loktev AV, Zhang Q, Westlake CJ, Peranen J, Merdes A, Slusarski DC, Scheller RH, Bazan JF, Sheffield VC, Jackson PK. Cell. 2007 Jun 15. 129(6):1201-13. 10.1016/j.cell.2007.03.053 PubMed 17574030.
Backbone
  Vector backbone: pDEST53
  Backbone size w/o insert (bp): 6100
  Vector type: Mammalian Expression
Growth in bacteria
  Bacterial resistance: Ampicillin, 100 μg/mL
  Growth temperature: 37°C
  Growth strain: DH5alpha
  Copy number: High Copy
Gene/Insert
  Gene/Insert name: hRab8A[T22N]
  Species: H. sapiens (human)
  Insert size (bp): 624
  Mutation: Changed Threonine 22 to Asparagine
  Tag / fusion protein: GFP (N terminal on backbone)
  Cloning method: Gateway Cloning; 5′ cloning site Gateway recombination (not destroyed); 3′ cloning site Gateway recombination (not destroyed)
  Sequencing primers: 5′ n/a
Terms and licenses: Academic/Nonprofit Terms; Industry Terms: Not Available to Industry
How to cite: pGFP-Rab8A[T22N] was a gift from Maxence Nachury (Addgene plasmid # 24899 ; http://n2t.net/addgene:24899 ; RRID:Addgene_24899)
