>Addgene plasmid #24899 | pGFP-Rab8A[T22N] | addgene partial sequence | sequence record 30839 | 24899 with GFP-F
CTCTACAAAAGCGGTTCCGGACCGGATCAAACAAGTTTGTACAAAAAAGCAGGCACCATGGCGAAGACCT
ACGATTACCTGTTCAAGCTGCTGCTGATCGGGGACTCGGGGGTGGGGAAGAACTGTGTCCTGTTCCGCTT
CTCCGAGGACGCCTTCAACTCCACTTTTATCTCCACCATAGGAATTGACTTTAAAATTAGGACCATAGAG
CTCGATGGCAAGAGAATTAAACTGCAGATATGGGACACAGCCGGTCAGGAACGGTTTCGGACGATCACAA
CGGCCTACTACAGGGGTGCAATGGGCATCATGCTGGTCTACGACATCACCAACGAGAAGTCCTTCGACAA
CATCCGGAACTGGATTCGCAACATTGAGGAGCACGCCTCTGCAGACGTCGAAAAGATGATACTCGGGAAC
AAGTGTGATGTGAATGACAAGAGACAAGTTTCCAAGGAACGGGGAGAAAAGCTGGCCCTCGACTATGGAA
TCAAGTTCATGGAGACCAGCGCGAAGGCCAACATCAATGTGGAAAATGCATTTTTCACTCTCGCCAGAGA
TATCAAAGCAAAAATGGACAAAAAATTGGAAGGCAACAGCCCCCAGGGGAGCAACCAGGGAGTCAAAATC
ACACCG
